>Addgene plasmid #12279 | pWZL Blast H-Ras G12V Y40C | addgene partial sequence | sequence record 18776 | 12279 with pBABE5'
TTGTTGTTGTTGGCGCCGTCGGTGTGGGCAAGAGTGCGCTGACCATCCAGCTGATCCAGAACCATTTTGT
GGACGAATACGACCCCACTATAGAGGATTCCTGCAGGAAGCAGGTGGTCATTGATGGGGAGACGTGCCTG
TTGGACATCCTGGATACCGCCGGCCAGGAGGAGTACAGCGCCATGCGGGACCAGTACATGCGCACCGGGG
AGGGCTTCCTGTGTGTGTTTGCCATCAACAACACCAAGTCTTTTGAGGACATCCACCAGTACAGGGAGCA
GATCAAACGGGTGAAGGACTCGGATGACGTGCCCATGGTGCTGGTGGGGAACAAGTGTGACCTGGCTGCA
CGCACTGTGGAATCTCGGCAGGCTCAGGACCTCGCCCGAAGCTACGGCATCCCCTACATCGAGACCTCGG
CCAAGACCCGGCAGGGAGTGGAGGATGCCTTCTACACGTTGGTGCGTGAGATCCGGCAGCACAAGCTGCG
GAAGCTGAACCCTCCTGATGAGAGTGGCCCCGGCTGCATGAGCTGCAAGTGTGTGCTCTCCTGACGCAGC
ACAAGCTCAGGACATGGAGGTGCCGGATGCAGGAAGGAGGTGCAGACGGAAGGAGGAAGAAGGAAGGCAG
GAAGCAAGGAAGGAAGGAAGGGCTGCTGGAGCCCAGTCACCC
