[The description below was written by a language model from this plasmid's Addgene catalogue record.]
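Description:
pWZL Blast H-Ras G12V Y40C is a retroviral mammalian expression plasmid built on the pWZL Blast backbone (about 5.1 kb without the insert). It is maintained in E. coli as a high-copy plasmid under ampicillin selection, and it carries a blasticidin resistance marker for selecting transduced or transfected mammalian cells. No feature table accompanies the record, so the promoter driving the insert, the arrangement of the blasticidin cassette and the origin of replication are not explicitly stated. Retroviral vectors of this type generally rely on flanking long terminal repeats and a packaging signal, so that the transcript can be packaged into viral particles in a packaging cell line and stably integrated into target cells.

The insert is human HRAS carrying two point mutations, cloned into an EcoRI site that is retained on both sides, so insert orientation is not fixed by the cloning strategy. G12V is the classic activating mutation that makes Ras constitutively active. Y40C is an effector-loop mutation that, according to the record, preserves binding and activation of PI3K but abolishes signalling through Raf and Ral-GEF. The combination therefore gives an oncogenic Ras that selectively engages only the PI3K arm of its downstream pathways. Part of the plasmid derives from an earlier construct made by another group. Such effector-domain mutants are used to dissect which Ras effector pathways are needed for a given phenotype, and the associated publication concerns species- and cell type-specific requirements for cellular transformation, consistent with stable introduction of this allele into cultured cells for transformation assays.
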