Addgene plasmid #12279: pWZL Blast H-Ras G12V Y40C
Depositing lab: Bob Weinberg. Depositing organization: Whitehead Institute for Biomedical Research. Publication: Species- and cell type-specific requirements for cellular transformation. Rangarajan A, Hong SJ, Gifford A, Weinberg RA. Cancer Cell. 2004 Aug . 6(2):171-83. 10.1016/j.ccr.2004.07.009 PubMed 15324700.
Backbone
  Vector backbone: pWZL Blast
  Backbone size w/o insert (bp): 5100
  Vector type: Mammalian Expression, Retroviral
  Selectable markers: Blasticidin
Growth in bacteria
  Bacterial resistance: Ampicillin, 100 μg/mL
  Growth temperature: 37°C
  Growth strain: DH5alpha
  Copy number: High Copy
Gene/Insert
  Gene/Insert name: H-Ras G12V Y40C (alt name: HRas)
  Species: H. sapiens (human)
  Mutation: Contains G12V activating mutation. The Y40C mutation allows binding and activation of PI3K, but not of Raf or Ral-GEF.
  Entrez Gene: HRAS (a.k.a. C-BAS/HAS, C-H-RAS, C-HA-RAS1, CTLO, H-RASIDX, HAMSV, HRAS1, RASH1, p21ras)
  Cloning method: Restriction Enzyme; 5′ cloning site EcoRI (not destroyed); 3′ cloning site EcoRI (not destroyed)
  Sequencing primers: 5′ pBABE 5'
Resource information
  A portion of this plasmid was derived from a plasmid made by: See Rodriguez-Viciana, P., et al. (1997) Cell 89, pp. 457
Terms and licenses: Academic/Nonprofit Terms; Industry Terms: Not Available to Industry
How to cite: pWZL Blast H-Ras G12V Y40C was a gift from Bob Weinberg (Addgene plasmid # 12279 ; http://n2t.net/addgene:12279 ; RRID:Addgene_12279)
